Addgene plasmid #99215: pDB036a
Purpose: Accessory plasmid for PACE of MjTyrRS variants; negative selection
Depositing lab: David Liu. Depositing organization: Harvard University. Publication: Continuous directed evolution of aminoacyl-tRNA synthetases. Bryson DI, Fan C, Guo LT, Miller C, Soll D, Liu DR. Nat Chem Biol. 2017 Oct 16. doi: 10.1038/nchembio.2474. PubMed 29035361.
Backbone
  Vector backbone: SC101
  Backbone manufacturer: David Liu Lab
  Backbone size w/o insert (bp): 2921
  Total vector size (bp): 8336
  Vector type: Bacterial Expression
Growth in bacteria
  Bacterial resistance: Ampicillin, 100 μg/mL
  Growth temperature: 37°C
  Growth strain: DH5alpha
  Copy number: Low Copy
Gene/Insert
  Gene/Insert name: Ppsp [SD8] gIII; PproK tyrT(Opt,CUA); PproD [SD4] T7RNAP(S12*,S203*)
  Species: Synthetic
  Insert size (bp): 5415
  Mutation: amber codons at positions 12 and 203 of T7 RNA polymerase
  Promoter: Ppsp, PproK and PproD
  Cloning method: Ligation Independent Cloning
  Sequencing primers: 5′ n/a; 3′ n/a
Terms and licenses: Academic/Nonprofit Terms; Industry Terms: Not Available to Industry
How to cite: pDB036a was a gift from David Liu (Addgene plasmid # 99215 ; http://n2t.net/addgene:99215 ; RRID:Addgene_99215)
