[The description below was written by a language model from this plasmid's Addgene catalogue record and pLannotate feature annotations shown in this document.]
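Description:
pDB036a is a low-copy bacterial accessory plasmid of about 8.3 kb, built for phage-assisted continuous evolution (PACE) of Methanocaldococcus jannaschii tyrosyl-tRNA synthetase (MjTyrRS) variants, where it serves in the negative-selection arm. It replicates in E. coli from the pSC101 origin, which depends on the plasmid-encoded Rep101 (RepA) protein, and it is selected with ampicillin through a β-lactamase gene driven by its own promoter. A short chloramphenicol acetyltransferase fragment also appears in the annotation. It looks like a cloning remnant rather than a functional marker.

The synthetic insert of roughly 5.4 kb carries three expression units. M13 gene III, encoding the minor coat protein pIII that phage need for infectivity, sits under the phage shock promoter Ppsp with the SD8 ribosome-binding site, so pIII is supplied in response to phage infection. An optimized amber suppressor tRNA, tyrT(Opt,CUA), is expressed from PproK and is followed by a 5S rRNA segment and the rrnB T1/T2 terminators. T7 RNA polymerase is expressed from the constitutive PproD promoter with the SD4 site, and it contains amber stop codons at positions 12 and 203. Full-length polymerase is therefore made only when a phage-encoded synthetase charges the suppressor tRNA.

The record does not describe what the T7 polymerase drives. No T7 promoter-controlled gene is annotated on this plasmid, so the penalizing output of the negative selection presumably lies on a companion construct. The depositor and sequencing-derived records differ by a single nucleotide in length and show the same feature layout.
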