Features (pLannotate 1.2.2; 12 found; start..end, strand, type, name):
     16..60      +  terminator     rrnB T1 terminator: transcription terminator T1 from the E. coli rrnB gene
    280..1553    +  CDS            M13 gene III (fragment) (sequence partly withheld): pIII; III; minor coat protein
   1849..1922    +  ncRNA          tRNA: Accession: RF00005 - tRNA
   2083..2142    -  CDS            CmR (fragment): chloramphenicol acetyltransferase; cat; confers resistance to chloramphenicol
   2287..2402    +  ncRNA          5S rRNA: Accession: RF00001 - 5S ribosomal RNA
   2406..2492    +  terminator     rrnB T1 terminator: Escherichia coli rrnB; transcription terminator T1 from the E. coli rrnB gene
   2584..2611    +  terminator     rrnB T2 terminator: transcription terminator T2 from the E. coli rrnB gene
   2808..5456    +  CDS            RPOL_BPT7: Experimental evidence at protein level: Swiss-Prot protein existence level 1. Highly processive DNA-dependent RNA polymerase that catalyzes the transcription of class II and class III viral genes. Recognizes a specific promoter sequence and enters first into an 'abortive phase' where very short transcripts are synthesized and released before proceeding to the processive transcription of long RNA chains. Unwinds the double-stranded DNA to expose the coding strand for templating. Participates in the initiation of viral DNA replication presumably by making primers accessible to the DNA polymerase
   5565..6425    -  CDS            AmpR: β-lactamase; bla; confers resistance to ampicillin, carbenicillin, and related antibiotics
   6426..6530    -  promoter       AmpR promoter: bla
   6637..7587    -  CDS            Rep101: RepA protein needed for replication with the pSC101 origin; rep101
   7635..7857    -  rep_origin     pSC101 ori: low-copy replication origin that requires the Rep101 protein
>Addgene plasmid #99215 | pDB036a | depositor full sequence | sequence record 182104 | pDB036a sequence 8336 bps
AAGAGGACATCCGGTCAAATAAAACGAAAGGCTCAGTCGAAAGACTGGGCCTTTCGTTTTGCTGAGGAGA
CTTAGGGACCCTGATGAAATTCGCCACTTGTTAGTGTAATTCGCTAACTCATCCTGGCATGTTGCTGTTG
ATTCTTCAATCAGATCTTTATAAATCAAAAAGATAAAAAATTGGCACGCAAATTGTATTAACAGTTCAGC
AGGACAATCCTGAACGCAGAAATCAAGAGGACAACATTACCTGCAGGTGCAGTAAGGAGGAAAAAAAAA
[85 nt withheld, positions 280-364]
C
[98 nt withheld, positions 366-463]
A
[305 nt withheld, positions 465-769]
G
[176 nt withheld, positions 771-946]
CCAATCGTCTGACCTGCCTCAACCTCCTGTC
[82 nt withheld, positions 978-1059]
GCTCTGAGGGA
[161 nt withheld, positions 1071-1231]
T
[41 nt withheld, positions 1233-1273]
T
[62 nt withheld, positions 1275-1336]
A
[35 nt withheld, positions 1338-1372]
CCTCCCTCAATCGGTTGAATGTCGCCCTTTTGTCTTTGGCGCTGGTAAACCTTACGAGTTCAGTATCGAC
TGCGATAAGATCAACCTGTTCCGC
[50 nt withheld, positions 1467-1516]
T
[38 nt withheld, positions 1518-1555]
TTGAGTAACGGAGCCAATGTACGCAAAAAACCCCGCTTCAGCGGGGTTTTTTCGCCAAAAAAAACCCCGC
CCTGTCAGGGGCGGGGTTTTTTTTTAGGGCCCTACTGACTGTCCGTGTGCTTCTCAAATGCCTGAGGCCA
GTTTGCTCAGGCTCTCCCCGTGGAGGTAATAATTGACGATATGATCAGTGCACGGCTAACTAAGCGGCCT
GCTGACTTTCTCGCCGATCAAAAGGCATTTTGCTATTAAGGGATTGACGAGGGCGTATCTGCGCAGTAAG
ATGCGCCCCGCATTCCGGCGGTAGTTCAGCAGGGCAGAACGGCGGACTCTAAATCCGCATGGCAGGGGTT
CAAATCCCCTCCGCCGGACCAAATTCGAAAAGCCTGCTCAACGAGCAGGCTTTTTTGCATGCTCGAGCAG
CTCAGGGTCGAATTTGCTTTCGAATTTCTGCCATTCATCCGCTTATTATCACTTATTCAGGCGTAGCAAC
CAGGCGTTTAAGGGCACCAATAACTGCCTTAAAAAAATTACGCCCCGCCCTGCCACTCATCGCAGTACTG
TTGTAATTCATTAAGCATTCTGCCGACGTTCATCGGATCCCGGGCCCGTCGACTGCAGAGGCCTGCATGC
AAGCTTGGCGTAATCAGTGGCTGTTTTGGCGGATGAGAGAAGATTTTCAGCCTGATACAGATTAAATCAG
AACGCAGAAGCGGTCTGATAAAACAGAATTTGCCTGGCGGCAGTAGCGCGGTGGTCCCACCTGACCCCAT
GCCGAACTCAGAAGTGAAACTCCGTAGCGCCGATGGTAGTGTGGGGTCTCCCCATGCGAGAGTAGGGAAC
TGCCAGTCATCAAATAAAACGAAAGGCTCAGTCGAAAGACTGGGCCTTTCGTTTTATCTGTTGTTTGTCG
GTGAACGCTCTCCTGAGTAGGACAAATCCGCCGGGAGCGGATTTGAACGTTGCGAAGCAACGGCCCGGAG
GGTGGCGGGCAGGACGCCCGCCATAAACTGCCAGGCATCAAATTAAGCAGAAGGCCATCCTGACGGATGG
CCTTTTTGCGTTTCTACAAACTCGCTGAGGATTCTAGAGCACAGCAACACCACGTCGTCCCTATCTGCTG
CCCTAGGTCTATGAGTGGTTGCTGGATAACTTTACGGGCATGCATAAGGCTCGTATAATATATTCAGGGA
GACCACAACGGTTTCCCTCTACAAATAATTTTGTTTAACTTTTACTAGAGTAAGGAGGAAAAATGAACAC
GATTAACATCGCTAAGAACGACTTCTAGGACATCGAACTGGCTGCTATCCCGTTCAACACTCTGGCTGAC
CATTACGGTGAGCGTTTAGCTCGCGAACAGTTGGCCCTTGAGCATGAGTCTTACGAGATGGGTGAAGCAC
GCTTCCGCAAGATGTTTGAGCGTCAACTTAAAGCTGGTGAGGTTGCGGATAACGCTGCCGCCAAGCCTCT
CATCACTACCCTACTCCCTAAGATGATTGCACGCATCAACGACTGGTTTGAGGAAGTGAAAGCTAAGCGC
GGCAAGCGCCCGACAGCCTTCCAGTTCCTGCAAGAAATCAAGCCGGAAGCCGTAGCGTACATCACCATTA
AGACCACTCTGGCTTGCCTAACCAGTGCTGACAATACAACCGTTCAGGCTGTAGCAAGCGCAATCGGTCG
GGCCATTGAGGACGAGGCTCGCTTCGGTCGTATCCGTGACCTTGAAGCTAAGCACTTCAAGAAAAACGTT
GAGGAACAACTCAACAAGCGCGTAGGGCACGTCTACAAGAAAGCATTTATGCAAGTTGTCGAGGCTGACA
TGCTCTCTAAGGGTCTACTCGGTGGCGAGGCGTGGTCTTAGTGGCATAAGGAAGACTCTATTCATGTAGG
AGTACGCTGCATCGAGATGCTCATTGAGTCAACCGGAATGGTTAGCTTACACCGCCAAAATGCTGGCGTA
GTAGGTCAAGACTCTGAGACTATCGAACTCGCACCTGAATACGCTGAGGCTATCGCAACCCGTGCAGGTG
CGCTGGCTGGCATCTCTCCGATGTTCCAACCTTGCGTAGTTCCTCCTAAGCCGTGGACTGGCATTACTGG
TGGTGGCTATTGGGCTAACGGTCGTCGTCCTCTGGCGCTGGTGCGTACTCACAGTAAGAAAGCACTGATG
CGCTACGAAGACGTTTACATGCCTGAGGTGTACAAAGCGATTAACATTGCGCAAAACACCGCATGGAAAA
TCAACAAGAAAGTCCTAGCGGTCGCCAACGTAATCACCAAGTGGAAGCATTGTCCGGTCGAGGACATCCC
TGCGATTGAGCGTGAAGAACTCCCGATGAAACCGGAAGACATCGACATGAATCCTGAGGCTCTCACCGCG
TGGAAACGTGCTGCCGCTGCTGTGTACCGCAAGGACAAGGCTCGCAAGTCTCGCCGTATCAGCCTTGAGT
TCATGCTTGAGCAAGCCAATAAGTTTGCTAACCATAAGGCCATCTGGTTCCCTTACAACATGGACTGGCG
CGGTCGTGTTTACGCTGTGTCAATGTTCAACCCGCAAGGTAACGATATGACCAAAGGACTGCTTACGCTG
GCGAAAGGTAAACCAATCGGTAAGGAAGGTTACTACTGGCTGAAAATCCACGGTGCAAACTGTGCGGGTG
TCGATAAGGTTCCGTTCCCTGAGCGCATCAAGTTCATTGAGGAAAACCACGAGAACATCATGGCTTGCGC
TAAGTCTCCACTGGAGAACACTTGGTGGGCTGAGCAAGATTCTCCGTTCTGCTTCCTTGCGTTCTGCTTT
GAGTACGCTGGGGTACAGCACCACGGCCTGAGCTATAACTGCTCCCTTCCGCTGGCGTTTGACGGGTCTT
GCTCTGGCATCCAGCACTTCTCCGCGATGCTCCGAGATGAGGTAGGTGGTCGCGCGGTTAACTTGCTTCC
TAGTGAAACCGTTCAGGACATCTACGGGATTGTTGCTAAGAAAGTCAACGAGATTCTACAAGCAGACGCA
ATCAATGGGACCGATAACGAAGTAGTTACCGTGACCGATGAGAACACTGGTGAAATCTCTGAGAAAGTCA
AGCTGGGCACTAAGGCACTGGCTGGTCAATGGCTGGCTTACGGTGTTACTCGCAGTGTGACTAAGCGTTC
AGTCATGACGCTGGCTTACGGGTCCAAAGAGTTCGGCTTCCGTCAACAAGTGCTGGAAGATACCATTCAG
CCAGCTATTGATTCCGGCAAGGGTCTGATGTTCACTCAGCCGAATCAGGCTGCTGGATACATGGCTAAGC
TGATTTGGGAATCTGTGAGCGTGACGGTGGTAGCTGCGGTTGAAGCAATGAACTGGCTTAAGTCTGCTGC
TAAGCTGCTGGCTGCTGAGGTCAAAGATAAGAAGACTGGAGAGATTCTTCGCAAGCGTTGCGCTGTGCAT
TGGGTAACTCCTGATGGTTTCCCTGTGTGGCAGGAATACAAGAAGCCTATTCAGACGCGCTTGAACCTGA
TGTTCCTCGGTCAGTTCCGCTTACAGCCTACCATTAACACCAACAAAGATAGCGAGATTGATGCACACAA
ACAGGAGTCTGGTATCGCTCCTAACTTTGTACACAGCCAAGACGGTAGCCACCTTCGTAAGACTGTAGTG
TGGGCACACGAGAAGTACGGAATCGAATCTTTTGCACTGATTCACGACTCCTTCGGTACCATTCCGGCTG
ACGCTGCGAACCTGTTCAAAGCAGTGCGCGAAACTATGGTTGACACATATGAGTCTTGTGATGTACTGGC
TGATTTCTACGACCAGTTCGCTGACCAGTTGCACGAGTCTCAATTGGACAAAATGCCAGCACTTCCGGCT
AAAGGTAACTTGAACCTCCGTGACATCTTAGAGTCGGACTTCGCGTTCGCGTAACTTAATTAACGGCACT
GCGAAAAAACCCCGCCGAAGCGGGGTTTTTTGCGAAATATAATGACCCTCTTGATAACCCAAGAGGGCAT
TTTTTAATGCCCATGGCGTTTACCAATGCTTAATCAGTGAGGCACCTATCTCAGCGATCTGTCTATTTCG
TTCATCCATAGTTGCCTGACTCCCCGTCGTGTAGATAACTACGATACGGGAGGGCTTACCATCTGGCCCC
AGTGCTGCAATGATACCGCGAGACCCACGCTCACCGGCTCCAGATTTATCAGCAATAAACCAGCCAGCCG
GAAGGGCCGAGCGCAGAAGTGGTCCTGCAACTTTATCCGCCTCCATCCAGTCTATTAATTGTTGCCGGGA
AGCTAGAGTAAGTAGTTCGCCAGTTAATAGTTTGCGCAACGTTGTTGCCATTGCTACAGGCATCGTGGTG
TCACGCTCGTCGTTTGGTATGGCTTCATTCAGCTCCGGTTCCCAACGATCAAGGCGAGTTACATGATCCC
CCATGTTGTGCAAAAAAGCGGTTAGCTCCTTCGGTCCTCCGATCGTTGTCAGAAGTAAGTTGGCCGCAGT
GTTATCACTCATGGTTATGGCAGCACTGCATAATTCTCTTACTGTCATGCCATCCGTAAGATGCTTTTCT
GTGACTGGTGAGTACTCAACCAAGTCATTCTGAGAATAGTGTATGCGGCGACCGAGTTGCTCTTGCCCGG
CGTCAATACGGGATAATACCGCGCCACATAGCAGAACTTTAAAAGTGCTCATCATTGGAAAACGTTCTTC
GGGGCGAAAACTCTCAAGGATCTTACCGCTGTTGAGATCCAGTTCGATGTAACCCACTCGTGCACCCAAC
TGATCTTCAGCATCTTTTACTTTCACCAGCGTTTCTGGGTGAGCAAAAACAGGAAGGCAAAATGCCGCAA
AAAAGGGAATAAGGGCGACACGGAAATGTTGAATACTCATACTCTTCCTTTTTCAATATTATTGAAGCAT
TTATCAGGGTTATTGTCTCATGAGCGGATACATATTTGAATGTATTTAGAAAAATAAACAAATAGGGGTT
CCGCGCACATTTCCCCGAAAAGTGCCACCTGACGTCTAAGAAACCATTATTATCATGACATTAACCTATA
AAAATAGGCGTATCACGAGGCCCTTAGGCCAAATAGGCCGTTCAGATCCTTCCGTATTTAGCCAGTATGT
TCTCTAGTGTGGTTCGTTGTTTTTGCGTGAGCCATGAGAACGAACCATTGAGATCATGCTTACTTTGCAT
GTCACTCAAAAATTTTGCCTCAAAACTGGTGAGCTGAATTTTTGCAGTTAAAGCATCGTGTAGTGTTTTT
CTTAGTCCGTTACGTAGGTAGGAATCTGATGTAATGGTTGTTGGTATTTTGTCACCATTCATTTTTATCT
GGTTGTTCTCAAGTTCGGTTACGAGATCCATTTGTCTATCTAGTTCAACTTGGAAAATCAACGTATCAGT
CGGGCGGCCTCGCTTATCAACCACCAATTTCATATTGCTGTAAGTGTTTAAATCTTTACTTATTGGTTTC
AAAACCCATTGGTTAAGCCTTTTAAACTCATGGTAGTTATTTTCAAGCATTAACATGAACTTAAATTCAT
CAAGGCTAATCTCTATATTTGCCTTGTGAGTTTTCTTTTGTGTTAGTTCTTTTAATAACCACTCATAAAT
CCTCATAGAGTATTTGTTTTCAAAAGACTTAACATGTTCCAGATTATATTTTATGAATTTTTTTAACTGG
AAAAGATAAGGCAATATCTCTTCACTAAAAACTAATTCTAATTTTTCGCTTGAGAACTTGGCATAGTTTG
TCCACTGGAAAATCTCAAAGCCTTTAACCAAAGGATTCCTGATTTCCACAGTTCTCGTCATCAGCTCTCT
GGTTGCTTTAGCTAATACACCATAAGCATTTTCCCTACTGATGTTCATCATCTGAGCGTATTGGTTATAA
GTGAACGATACCGTCCGTTCTTTCCTTGTAGGGTTTTCAATCGTGGGGTTGAGTAGTGCCACACAGCATA
AAATTAGCTTGGTTTCATGCTCCGTTAAGTCATAGCGACTAATCGCTAGTTCATTTGCTTTGAAAACAAC
TAATTCAGACATACATCTCAATTGGTCTAGGTGATTTTAATCACTATACCAATTGAGATGGGCTAGTCAA
TGATAATTACTAGTCCTTTTCCTTTGAGTTGTGGGTATCTGTAAATTCTGCTAGACCTTTGCTGGAAAAC
TTGTAAATTCTGCTAGACCCTCTGTAAATTCCGCTAGACCTTTGTGTGTTTTTTTTGTTTATATTCAAGT
GGTTATAATTTATAGAATAAAGAAAGAATAAAAAAAGATAAAAAGAATAGATCCCAGCCCTGTGTATAAC
TCACTACTTTAGTCAGTTCCGCAGTATTACAAAAGGATGTCGCAAACGCTGTTTGCTCCTCTACAAAACA
GACCTTAAAACCCTAAAGGCTTAAGTAGCACCCTCGCAAGCTCGGGCAAATCGCTGAATATTCCTTTTGT
CTCCGACCATCAGGCACCTGAGTCGCTGTCTTTTTCGTGACATTCAGTTCGCTGCGCTCACGGCTCTGGC
AGTGAATGGGGGTAAATGGCACTACAGGCGCCTTTTATGGATTCATGCAAGGAAACTACCCATAATACAA
GAAAAGCCCGTCACGGGCTTCTCAGGGCGTTTTATGGCGGGTCTGCTATGTGGTGCTATCTGACTTTTTG
CTGTTCAGCAGTTCCTGCCCTCTGATTTTCCAGTCTGACCACTTCGGATTATCCCGTGACAGGTCATTCA
GACTGGCTAATGCACCCAGTAAGGCAGCGGTATCATCAACAGGCTTACCCGTCTTACTGTC
