Features (pLannotate 1.2.2; 12 found; start..end, strand, type, name):
    263..1536    +  CDS            M13 gene III (fragment) (sequence partly withheld): pIII; III; minor coat protein
   1832..1905    +  ncRNA          tRNA: Accession: RF00005 - tRNA
   2066..2125    -  CDS            CmR (fragment): chloramphenicol acetyltransferase; cat; confers resistance to chloramphenicol
   2270..2385    +  ncRNA          5S rRNA: Accession: RF00001 - 5S ribosomal RNA
   2389..2475    +  terminator     rrnB T1 terminator: Escherichia coli rrnB; transcription terminator T1 from the E. coli rrnB gene
   2567..2594    +  terminator     rrnB T2 terminator: transcription terminator T2 from the E. coli rrnB gene
   2792..5440    +  CDS            RPOL_BPT7: Experimental evidence at protein level: Swiss-Prot protein existence level 1. Highly processive DNA-dependent RNA polymerase that catalyzes the transcription of class II and class III viral genes. Recognizes a specific promoter sequence and enters first into an 'abortive phase' where very short transcripts are synthesized and released before proceeding to the processive transcription of long RNA chains. Unwinds the double-stranded DNA to expose the coding strand for templating. Participates in the initiation of viral DNA replication presumably by making primers accessible to the DNA polymerase
   5549..6409    -  CDS            AmpR: β-lactamase; bla; confers resistance to ampicillin, carbenicillin, and related antibiotics
   6410..6514    -  promoter       AmpR promoter: bla
   6621..7571    -  CDS            Rep101: RepA protein needed for replication with the pSC101 origin; rep101
   7619..7841    -  rep_origin     pSC101 ori: low-copy replication origin that requires the Rep101 protein
   8336..43      +  terminator     rrnB T1 terminator (across the origin): transcription terminator T1 from the E. coli rrnB gene
>Addgene plasmid #99215 | pDB036a | addgene full sequence | sequence record 192376 | Addgene NGS Result
AATAAAACGAAAGGCTCAGTCGAAAGACTGGGCCTTTCGTTTTGCTGAGGAGACTTAGGGACCCTGATGA
AATTCGCCACTTGTTAGTGTAATTCGCTAACTCATCCTGGCATGTTGCTGTTGATTCTTCAATCAGATCT
TTATAAATCAAAAAGATAAAAAATTGGCACGCAAATTGTATTAACAGTTCAGCAGGACAATCCTGAACGC
AGAAATCAAGAGGACAACATTACCTGCAGGTGCAGTAAGGAGGAAAAAAAAA
[85 nt withheld, positions 263-347]
C
[98 nt withheld, positions 349-446]
A
[305 nt withheld, positions 448-752]
G
[176 nt withheld, positions 754-929]
CCAATCGTCTGACCTGCCTCAACCTCCTGTC
[82 nt withheld, positions 961-1042]
GCTCTGAGGGA
[161 nt withheld, positions 1054-1214]
T
[41 nt withheld, positions 1216-1256]
T
[62 nt withheld, positions 1258-1319]
A
[35 nt withheld, positions 1321-1355]
CCTCCCTCAATCGGTTGAATGTCGCCCTTTTGTCTTTGGCGCTGGTAAACCTTACGAGTTCAGTATCGAC
TGCGATAAGATCAACCTGTTCCGC
[50 nt withheld, positions 1450-1499]
T
[38 nt withheld, positions 1501-1538]
TTGAGTAACGGAGCCAATGTACGCAAAAAACCCCGCTTCAGCGGGGTTTTTTCGCCAAAAAAAACCCCGC
CCTGTCAGGGGCGGGGTTTTTTTTTAGGGCCCTACTGACTGTCCGTGTGCTTCTCAAATGCCTGAGGCCA
GTTTGCTCAGGCTCTCCCCGTGGAGGTAATAATTGACGATATGATCAGTGCACGGCTAACTAAGCGGCCT
GCTGACTTTCTCGCCGATCAAAAGGCATTTTGCTATTAAGGGATTGACGAGGGCGTATCTGCGCAGTAAG
ATGCGCCCCGCATTCCGGCGGTAGTTCAGCAGGGCAGAACGGCGGACTCTAAATCCGCATGGCAGGGGTT
CAAATCCCCTCCGCCGGACCAAATTCGAAAAGCCTGCTCAACGAGCAGGCTTTTTTGCATGCTCGAGCAG
CTCAGGGTCGAATTTGCTTTCGAATTTCTGCCATTCATCCGCTTATTATCACTTATTCAGGCGTAGCAAC
CAGGCGTTTAAGGGCACCAATAACTGCCTTAAAAAAATTACGCCCCGCCCTGCCACTCATCGCAGTACTG
TTGTAATTCATTAAGCATTCTGCCGACGTTCATCGGATCCCGGGCCCGTCGACTGCAGAGGCCTGCATGC
AAGCTTGGCGTAATCAGTGGCTGTTTTGGCGGATGAGAGAAGATTTTCAGCCTGATACAGATTAAATCAG
AACGCAGAAGCGGTCTGATAAAACAGAATTTGCCTGGCGGCAGTAGCGCGGTGGTCCCACCTGACCCCAT
GCCGAACTCAGAAGTGAAACTCCGTAGCGCCGATGGTAGTGTGGGGTCTCCCCATGCGAGAGTAGGGAAC
TGCCAGTCATCAAATAAAACGAAAGGCTCAGTCGAAAGACTGGGCCTTTCGTTTTATCTGTTGTTTGTCG
GTGAACGCTCTCCTGAGTAGGACAAATCCGCCGGGAGCGGATTTGAACGTTGCGAAGCAACGGCCCGGAG
GGTGGCGGGCAGGACGCCCGCCATAAACTGCCAGGCATCAAATTAAGCAGAAGGCCATCCTGACGGATGG
CCTTTTTGCGTTTCTACAAACTCGCTGAGGATTCTAGAGCACAGCTAACACCACGTCGTCCCTATCTGCT
GCCCTAGGTCTATGAGTGGTTGCTGGATAACTTTACGGGCATGCATAAGGCTCGTATAATATATTCAGGG
AGACCACAACGGTTTCCCTCTACAAATAATTTTGTTTAACTTTTACTAGAGTAAGGAGGAAAAATGAACA
CGATTAACATCGCTAAGAACGACTTCTAGGACATCGAACTGGCTGCTATCCCGTTCAACACTCTGGCTGA
CCATTACGGTGAGCGTTTAGCTCGCGAACAGTTGGCCCTTGAGCATGAGTCTTACGAGATGGGTGAAGCA
CGCTTCCGCAAGATGTTTGAGCGTCAACTTAAAGCTGGTGAGGTTGCGGATAACGCTGCCGCCAAGCCTC
TCATCACTACCCTACTCCCTAAGATGATTGCACGCATCAACGACTGGTTTGAGGAAGTGAAAGCTAAGCG
CGGCAAGCGCCCGACAGCCTTCCAGTTCCTGCAAGAAATCAAGCCGGAAGCCGTAGCGTACATCACCATT
AAGACCACTCTGGCTTGCCTAACCAGTGCTGACAATACAACCGTTCAGGCTGTAGCAAGCGCAATCGGTC
GGGCCATTGAGGACGAGGCTCGCTTCGGTCGTATCCGTGACCTTGAAGCTAAGCACTTCAAGAAAAACGT
TGAGGAACAACTCAACAAGCGCGTAGGGCACGTCTACAAGAAAGCATTTATGCAAGTTGTCGAGGCTGAC
ATGCTCTCTAAGGGTCTACTCGGTGGCGAGGCGTGGTCTTAGTGGCATAAGGAAGACTCTATTCATGTAG
GAGTACGCTGCATCGAGATGCTCATTGAGTCAACCGGAATGGTTAGCTTACACCGCCAAAATGCTGGCGT
AGTAGGTCAAGACTCTGAGACTATCGAACTCGCACCTGAATACGCTGAGGCTATCGCAACCCGTGCAGGT
GCGCTGGCTGGCATCTCTCCGATGTTCCAACCTTGCGTAGTTCCTCCTAAGCCGTGGACTGGCATTACTG
GTGGTGGCTATTGGGCTAACGGTCGTCGTCCTCTGGCGCTGGTGCGTACTCACAGTAAGAAAGCACTGAT
GCGCTACGAAGACGTTTACATGCCTGAGGTGTACAAAGCGATTAACATTGCGCAAAACACCGCATGGAAA
ATCAACAAGAAAGTCCTAGCGGTCGCCAACGTAATCACCAAGTGGAAGCATTGTCCGGTCGAGGACATCC
CTGCGATTGAGCGTGAAGAACTCCCGATGAAACCGGAAGACATCGACATGAATCCTGAGGCTCTCACCGC
GTGGAAACGTGCTGCCGCTGCTGTGTACCGCAAGGACAAGGCTCGCAAGTCTCGCCGTATCAGCCTTGAG
TTCATGCTTGAGCAAGCCAATAAGTTTGCTAACCATAAGGCCATCTGGTTCCCTTACAACATGGACTGGC
GCGGTCGTGTTTACGCTGTGTCAATGTTCAACCCGCAAGGTAACGATATGACCAAAGGACTGCTTACGCT
GGCGAAAGGTAAACCAATCGGTAAGGAAGGTTACTACTGGCTGAAAATCCACGGTGCAAACTGTGCGGGT
GTCGATAAGGTTCCGTTCCCTGAGCGCATCAAGTTCATTGAGGAAAACCACGAGAACATCATGGCTTGCG
CTAAGTCTCCACTGGAGAACACTTGGTGGGCTGAGCAAGATTCTCCGTTCTGCTTCCTTGCGTTCTGCTT
TGAGTACGCTGGGGTACAGCACCACGGCCTGAGCTATAACTGCTCCCTTCCGCTGGCGTTTGACGGGTCT
TGCTCTGGCATCCAGCACTTCTCCGCGATGCTCCGAGATGAGGTAGGTGGTCGCGCGGTTAACTTGCTTC
CTAGTGAAACCGTTCAGGACATCTACGGGATTGTTGCTAAGAAAGTCAACGAGATTCTACAAGCAGACGC
AATCAATGGGACCGATAACGAAGTAGTTACCGTGACCGATGAGAACACTGGTGAAATCTCTGAGAAAGTC
AAGCTGGGCACTAAGGCACTGGCTGGTCAATGGCTGGCTTACGGTGTTACTCGCAGTGTGACTAAGCGTT
CAGTCATGACGCTGGCTTACGGGTCCAAAGAGTTCGGCTTCCGTCAACAAGTGCTGGAAGATACCATTCA
GCCAGCTATTGATTCCGGCAAGGGTCTGATGTTCACTCAGCCGAATCAGGCTGCTGGATACATGGCTAAG
CTGATTTGGGAATCTGTGAGCGTGACGGTGGTAGCTGCGGTTGAAGCAATGAACTGGCTTAAGTCTGCTG
CTAAGCTGCTGGCTGCTGAGGTCAAAGATAAGAAGACTGGAGAGATTCTTCGCAAGCGTTGCGCTGTGCA
TTGGGTAACTCCTGATGGTTTCCCTGTGTGGCAGGAATACAAGAAGCCTATTCAGACGCGCTTGAACCTG
ATGTTCCTCGGTCAGTTCCGCTTACAGCCTACCATTAACACCAACAAAGATAGCGAGATTGATGCACACA
AACAGGAGTCTGGTATCGCTCCTAACTTTGTACACAGCCAAGACGGTAGCCACCTTCGTAAGACTGTAGT
GTGGGCACACGAGAAGTACGGAATCGAATCTTTTGCACTGATTCACGACTCCTTCGGTACCATTCCGGCT
GACGCTGCGAACCTGTTCAAAGCAGTGCGCGAAACTATGGTTGACACATATGAGTCTTGTGATGTACTGG
CTGATTTCTACGACCAGTTCGCTGACCAGTTGCACGAGTCTCAATTGGACAAAATGCCAGCACTTCCGGC
TAAAGGTAACTTGAACCTCCGTGACATCTTAGAGTCGGACTTCGCGTTCGCGTAACTTAATTAACGGCAC
TGCGAAAAAACCCCGCCGAAGCGGGGTTTTTTGCGAAATATAATGACCCTCTTGATAACCCAAGAGGGCA
TTTTTTAATGCCCATGGCGTTTACCAATGCTTAATCAGTGAGGCACCTATCTCAGCGATCTGTCTATTTC
GTTCATCCATAGTTGCCTGACTCCCCGTCGTGTAGATAACTACGATACGGGAGGGCTTACCATCTGGCCC
CAGTGCTGCAATGATACCGCGAGACCCACGCTCACCGGCTCCAGATTTATCAGCAATAAACCAGCCAGCC
GGAAGGGCCGAGCGCAGAAGCGGTCCTGCAACTTTATCCGCCTCCATCCAGTCTATTAATTGTTGCCGGG
AAGCTAGAGTAAGTAGTTCGCCAGTTAATAGTTTGCGCAACGTTGTTGCCATTGCTACAGGCATCGTGGT
GTCACGCTCGTCGTTTGGTATGGCTTCATTCAGCTCCGGTTCCCAACGATCAAGGCGAGTTACATGATCC
CCCATGTTGTGCAAAAAAGCGGTTAGCTCCTTCGGTCCTCCGATCGTTGTCAGAAGTAAGTTGGCCGCAG
TGTTATCACTCATGGTTATGGCAGCACTGCATAATTCTCTTACTGTCATGCCATCCGTAAGATGCTTTTC
TGTGACTGGTGAGTACTCAACCAAGTCATTCTGAGAATAGTGTATGCGGCGACCGAGTTGCTCTTGCCCA
GCGTCAATACGGGATAATACCGCGCCACATAGCAGAACTTTAAAAGTGCTCATCATTGGAAAACGTTCTT
CGGGGCGAAAACTCTCAAGGATCTTACCGCTGTTGAGATCCAGTTCGATGTAACCCACTCGTGCACCCAA
CTGATCTTCAGCATCTTTTACTTTCACCAGCGTTTCTGGGTGAGCAAAAACAGGAAGGCAAAATGCCGCA
AAAAAGGGAATAAGGGCGACACGGAAATGTTGAATACTCATACTCTTCCTTTTTCAATATTATTGAAGCA
TTTATCAGGGTTATTGTCTCATGAGCGGATACATATTTGAATGTATTTAGAAAAATAAACAAATAGGGGT
TCCGCGCACATTTCCCCGAAAAGTGCCACCTGACGTCTAAGAAACCATTATTATCATGACATTAACCTAT
AAAAATAGGCGTATCACGAGGCCCTTAGGCCAAATAGGCCGTTCAGATCCTTCCGTATTTAGCCAGTATG
TTCTCTAGTGTGGTTCGTTGTTTTTGCGTGAGCCATGAGAACGAACCATTGAGATCATGCTTACTTTGCA
TGTCACTCAAAAATTTTGCCTCAAAACTGGTGAGCTGAATTTTTGCAGTTAAAGCATCGTGTAGTGTTTT
TCTTAGTCCGTTACGTAGGTAGGAATCTGATGTAATGGTTGTTGGTATTTTGTCACCATTCATTTTTATC
TGGTTGTTCTCAAGTTCGGTTACGAGATCCATTTGTCTATCTAGTTCAACTTGGAAAATCAACGTATCAG
TCGGGCGGCCTCGCTTATCAACCACCAATTTCATATTGCTGTAAGTGTTTAAATCTTTACTTATTGGTTT
CAAAACCCATTGGTTAAGCCTTTTAAACTCATGGTAGTTATTTTCAAGCATTAACATGAACTTAAATTCA
TCAAGGCTAATCTCTATATTTGCCTTGTGAGTTTTCTTTTGTGTTAGTTCTTTTAATAACCACTCATAAA
TCCTCATAGAGTATTTGTTTTCAAAAGACTTAACATGTTCCAGATTATATTTTATGAATTTTTTTAACTG
GAAAAGATAAGGCAATATCTCTTCACTAAAAACTAATTCTAATTTTTCGCTTGAGAACTTGGCATAGTTT
GTCCACTGGAAAATCTCAAAGCCTTTAACCAAAGGATTCCTGATTTCCACAGTTCTCGTCATCAGCTCTC
TGGTTGCTTTAGCTAATACACCATAAGCATTTTCCCTACTGATGTTCATCATCTGAGCGTATTGGTTATA
AGTGAACGATACCGTCCGTTCTTTCCTTGTAGGGTTTTCAATCGTGGGGTTGAGTAGTGCCACACAGCAT
AAAATTAGCTTGGTTTCATGCTCCGTTAAGTCATAGCGACTAATCGCTAGTTCATTTGCTTTGAAAACAA
CTAATTCAGACATACATCTCAATTGGTCTAGGTGATTTTAATCACTATACCAATTGAGATGGGCTAGTCA
ATGATAATTACTAGTCCTTTTCCTTTGAGTTGTGGGTATCTGTAAATTCTGCTAGACCTTTGCTGGAAAA
CTTGTAAATTCTGCTAGACCCTCTGTAAATTCCGCTAGACCTTTGTGTGTTTTTTTTGTTTATATTCAAG
TGGTTATAATTTATAGAATAAAGAAAGAATAAAAAAAGATAAAAAGAATAGATCCCAGCCCTGTGTATAA
CTCACTACTTTAGTCAGTTCCGCAGTATTACAAAAGGATGTCGCAAACGCTGTTTGCTCCTCTACAAAAC
AGACCTTAAAACCCTAAAGGCTTAAGTAGCACCCTCGCAAGCTCGGGCAAATCGCTGAATATTCCTTTTG
TCTCCGACCATCAGGCACCTGAGTCGCTGTCTTTTTCGTGACATTCAGTTCGCTGCGCTCACGGCTCTGG
CAGTGAATGGGGGTAAATGGCACTACAGGCGCCTTTTATGGATTCATGCAAGGAAACTACCCATAATACA
AGAAAAGCCCGTCACGGGCTTCTCAGGGCGTTTTATGGCGGGTCTGCTATGTGGTGCTATCTGACTTTTT
GCTGTTCAGCAGTTCCTGCCCTCTGATTTTCCAGTCTGACCACTTCGGATTATCCCGTGACAGGTCATTC
AGACTGGCTAATGCACCCAGTAAGGCAGCGGTATCATCAACAGGCTTACCCGTCTTACTGTCAAGAGGAC
ATCCGGTCA
